>Addgene plasmid #19364 | pENTR1A-GFP-N2 (FR1) | depositor full sequence | sequence record 9019 | Author sequence
CTTTCCTGCGTTATCCCCTGATTCTGTGGATAACCGTATTACCGCTAGCATGGATCTCGGGGACGTCTAA
CTACTAAGCGAGAGTAGGGAACTGCCAGGCATCAAATAAAACGAAAGGCTCAGTCGGAAGACTGGGCCTT
TCGTTTTATCTGTTGTTTGTCGGTGAACGCTCTCCTGAGTAGGACAAATCCGCCGGGAGCGGATTTGAAC
GTTGTGAAGCAACGGCCCGGAGGGTGGCGGGCAGGACGCCCGCCATAAACTGCCAGGCATCAAACTAAGC
AGAAGGCCATCCTGACGGATGGCCTTTTTGCGTTTCTACAAACTCTTCCTGTTAGTTAGTTACTTAAGCT
CGGGCCCCAAATAATGATTTTATTTTGACTGATAGTGACCTGTTCGTTGCAACAAATTGATAAGCAATGC
TTTTTTATAATGCCAACTTTGTACAAAAAAGCAGGCTTTAAAGGAACCAATTCAGTCGACTGGATCTCGA
GCTCAAGCTTCGAATTCTGCAGTCGACGGTACCGCGGGCCCGGGATCCACCGGCCGGTCGCCACCATGGT
GAGCAAGGGCGAGGAGCTGTTCACCGGGGTGGTGCCCATCCTGGTCGAGCTGGACGGCGACGTAAACGGC
CACAAGTTCAGCGTGTCCGGCGAGGGCGAGGGCGATGCCACCTACGGCAAGCTGACCCTGAAGTTCATCT
GCACCACCGGCAAGCTGCCCGTGCCCTGGCCCACCCTCGTGACCACCCTGACCTACGGCGTGCAGTGCTT
CAGCCGCTACCCCGACCACATGAAGCAGCACGACTTCTTCAAGTCCGCCATGCCCGAAGGCTACGTCCAG
GAGCGCACCATCTTCTTCAAGGACGACGGCAACTACAAGACCCGCGCCGAGGTGAAGTTCGAGGGCGACA
CCCTGGTGAACCGCATCGAGCTGAAGGGCATCGACTTCAAGGAGGACGGCAACATCCTGGGGCACAAGCT
GGAGTACAACTACAACAGCCACAACGTCTATATCATGGCCGACAAGCAGAAGAACGGCATCAAGGTGAAC
TTCAAGATCCGCCACAACATCGAGGACGGCAGCGTGCAGCTCGCCGACCACTACCAGCAGAACACCCCCA
TCGGCGACGGCCCCGTGCTGCTGCCCGACAACCACTACCTGAGCACCCAGTCCGCCCTGAGCAAAGACCC
CAACGAGAAGCGCGATCACATGGTCCTGCTGGAGTTCGTGACCGCCGCCGGGATCACTCTCGGCATGGAC
GAGCTGTACAAGTAAAGCGGCCGCACTCGAGATATCTAGACCCAGCTTTCTTGTACAAAGTTGGCATTAT
AAGAAAGCATTGCTTATCAATTTGTTGCAACGAACAGGTCACTATCAGTCAAAATAAAATCATTATTTGC
CATCCAGCTGCAGCTCTGGCCCGTGTCTCAAAATCTCTGATGTTACATTGCACAAGATAAAAATATATCA
TCATGAACAATAAAACTGTCTGCTTACATAAACAGTAATACAAGGGGTGTTATGAGCCATATTCAACGGG
AAACGTCGAGGCCGCGATTAAATTCCAACATGGATGCTGATTTATATGGGTATAAATGGGCTCGCGATAA
TGTCGGGCAATCAGGTGCGACAATCTATCGCTTGTATGGGAAGCCCGATGCGCCAGAGTTGTTTCTGAAA
CATGGCAAAGGTAGCGTTGCCAATGATGTTACAGATGAGATGGTCAGACTAAACTGGCTGACGGAATTTA
TGCCTCTTCCGACCATCAAGCATTTTATCCGTACTCCTGATGATGCATGGTTACTCACCACTGCGATCCC
CGGAAAAACAGCATTCCAGGTATTAGAAGAATATCCTGATTCAGGTGAAAATATTGTTGATGCGCTGGCA
GTGTCCCTGCGCCGGTTGCATTCGATTCCTGTTTGTAATTGTCCTTTTAACAGCGATCGCGTATTTCGTC
TCGCTCAGGCGCAATCACGAATGAATAACGGTTTGGTTGATGCGAGTGATTTTGATGACGAGCGTAATGG
CTGGCCTGTTGAACAAGTCTGGAAAGAAATGCATAAACTTTTGCCATTCTCACCGGATTCAGTCGTCACT
CATGGTGATTTCTCACTTGATAACCTTATTTTTGACGAGGGGAAATTAATAGGTTGTATTGATGTTGGAC
GAGTCGGAATCGCAGACCGATACCAGGATCTTGCCATCCTATGGAACTGCCTCGGTGAGTTTTCTCCTTC
ATTACAGAAACGGCTTTTTCAAAAATATGGTATTGATAATCCTGATATGAATAAATTGCAGTTTCATTTG
ATGCTCGATGAGTTTTTCTAATCAGAATTGGTTAATTGGTTGTAACATTATTCAGATTGGGCCCCGTTCC
ACTGAGCGTCAGACCCGGTAGAAAAGATCAAAGGATCTTCTTGAGATCCTTTTTTTCTGCGCGTAATCTG
CTGCTTGCAAACAAAAAAACCACCGCTACCAGCGGTGGTTTGTTTGCCGGATCAAGAGCTACCAACTCTT
TTTCCGAAGGTAACTGGCTTCAGCAGAGCGCAGATACCAAATACTGTTCTTCTAGTGTAGCCGTAGTTAG
GCCACCACTTCAAGAACTCTGTAGCACCGCCTACATACCTCGCTCTGCTAATCCTGTTACCAGTGGCTGC
TGCCAGTGGCGATAAGTCGTGTCTTACCGGGTTGGACTCAAGACGATAGTTACCGGATAAGGCGCAGCGG
TCGGGCTGAACGGGGGGTTCGTGCACACAGCCCAGCTTGGAGCGAACGACCTACACCGAACTGAGATACC
TACAGCGTGAGCTATGAGAAAGCGCCACGCTTCCCGAAGGGAGAAAGGCGGACAGGTATCCGGTAAGCGG
CAGGGTCGGAACAGGAGAGCGCACGAGGGAGCTTCCAGGGGGAAACGCCTGGTATCTTTATAGTCCTGTC
GGGTTTCGCCACCTCTGACTTGAGCGTCGATTTTTGTGATGCTCGTCAGGGGGGCGGAGCCTATGGAAAA
ACGCCAGCAACGCGGCCTTTTTACGGTTCCTGGCCTTTTGCTGGCCTTTTGCTCACATGTT
Features (pLannotate 1.2.2; 9 found; start..end, strand, type, name):
      1..46      +  rep_origin     RSF ori (fragment): Plasmids containing the RSF 1030 origin of replication can be propagated in E. coli cells that contain additional plasmids with compatible origins.
    106..149     -  terminator     rrnB T1 terminator: Escherichia coli rrnB; transcription terminator T1 from the E. coli rrnB gene
    281..308     +  terminator     rrnB T2 terminator: transcription terminator T2 from the E. coli rrnB gene
    358..457     +  protein_bind   attL1: mutant version of attL; recombination site for the Gateway® LR reaction LR Clonase™
    486..538     +  misc_feature   MCS: multiple cloning site
    556..1275    +  CDS            EGFP: the original enhanced GFP (Yang et al., 1996) mammalian codon-optimized
   1300..1399    -  protein_bind   attL2: mutant version of attL; recombination site for the Gateway® LR reaction LR Clonase™
   1522..2331    +  CDS            KanR: aminoglycoside phosphotransferase; aph(3')-Ia; confers resistance to kanamycin in bacteria or G418 (Geneticin®) in eukaryotes
   2421..3009    +  rep_origin     ori: high-copy-number ColE1/pMB1/pBR322/pUC origin of replication
