[The description below was written by a language model from this plasmid's Addgene catalogue record and pLannotate feature annotations shown in this document.]
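Description:
pENTR1A-GFP-N2 (FR1) is a Gateway entry vector built on the Invitrogen pENTR1A backbone and designed for making C-terminal EGFP fusions, with the cloning sites set in the "N2" reading frame relative to the fluorescent protein. The roughly 3.1 kb plasmid is propagated in E. coli at high copy from a ColE1/pUC-type origin and selected with kanamycin through an aph(3')-Ia resistance gene. The annotation also flags a short fragment resembling the RSF origin at the start of the sequence, which is only a partial match and not a functional second replicon as far as the record shows.

The payload sits between the attL1 and attL2 recombination sites. Immediately downstream of attL1 is a multiple cloning site, followed by the mammalian codon-optimized EGFP coding sequence, which was taken from the Clontech pEGFP-N1 plasmid and inserted between BamHI and NotI sites that both remain intact. A gene of interest lacking its stop codon can be cloned into the upstream sites in frame with EGFP, so that the fluorescent tag is appended to its C-terminus. The rrnB T1 and T2 transcription terminators lie upstream of attL1, insulating the cassette from read-through transcription in bacteria. No promoter is annotated in the entry vector itself, which is as expected: expression depends on transferring the attL-flanked cassette by LR Clonase recombination into a destination vector that supplies the promoter. The associated publication describes a viral vector system for expressing and depleting proteins in mammalian cells, so this plasmid serves as a shuttle for moving EGFP-tagged open reading frames into such destination vectors.
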