Addgene plasmid #19364: pENTR1A-GFP-N2 (FR1)
Purpose: Gateway entry vector for C-term eGFP fusion, frame N2
Depositing lab: Eric Campeau & Paul Kaufman. Depositing organization: University of Massachusetts, Worcester. Publication: A versatile viral system for expression and depletion of proteins in mammalian cells. Campeau E, Ruhl VE, Rodier F, Smith CL, Rahmberg BL, Fuss JO, Campisi J, Yaswen P, Cooper PK, Kaufman PD.. PLoS One. 2009 Aug 6;4(8):e6529. 10.1371/journal.pone.0006529 PubMed 19657394.
Backbone
  Vector backbone: pENTR1A
  Backbone manufacturer: Invitrogen
  Backbone size w/o insert (bp): 2348
  Vector type: Gateway Entry vector
Growth in bacteria
  Bacterial resistance: Kanamycin, 50 μg/mL
  Growth temperature: 37°C
  Growth strain: TOP10F'
  Copy number: High Copy
Gene/Insert
  Gene/Insert name: Enhanced Green Fluorescent Protein
  Insert size (bp): 719
  Cloning method: Restriction Enzyme; 5′ cloning site Bam HI (not destroyed); 3′ cloning site Not I (not destroyed)
  Sequencing primers: 5′ ENTRforw; 3′ ENTRrev
Resource information
  A portion of this plasmid was derived from a plasmid made by: GFP derived from the pEGFP-N1 plasmid (Clontech).
Terms and licenses: Academic/Nonprofit Terms; Industry Terms: Not Available to Industry
How to cite: pENTR1A-GFP-N2 (FR1) was a gift from Eric Campeau & Paul Kaufman (Addgene plasmid # 19364 ; http://n2t.net/addgene:19364 ; RRID:Addgene_19364)
