>Addgene plasmid #19364 | pENTR1A-GFP-N2 (FR1) | addgene partial sequence | sequence record 80893 | Kan-R 5'-ATCGCGAGCCCATTTATACC-3'
TATCGCGGCCTCGACGTTTCCCGTTGAATATGGCTCATAACACCCCTTGTATTACTGTTTATGTAAGCAG
ACAGTTTTATTGTTCATGATGATATATTTTTATCTTGTGCAATGTAACATCAGAGATTTTGAGACACGGG
CCAGAGCTGCAGCTGGATGGCAAATAATGATTTTATTTTGACTGATAGTGACCTGTTCGTTGCAACAAAT
TGATAAGCAATGCTTTCTTATAATGCCAACTTTGTACAAGAAAGCTGGGTCTAGATATCTCGAGTGCGGC
CGCTTTACTTGTACAGCTCGTCCATGCCGAGAGTGATCCCGGCGGCGGTCACGAACTCCAGCAGGACCAT
GTGATCGCGCTTCTCGTTGGGGTCTTTGCTCAGGGCGGACTGGGTGCTCAGGTAGTGGTTGTCGGGCAGC
AGCACGGGGCCGTCGCCGATGGGGGTGTTCTGCTGGTAGTGGTCGGCGAGCTGCACGCTGCCGTCCTCGA
TGTTGTGGCGGATCTTGAAGTTCACCTTGATGCCGTTCTTCTGCTTGTCGGCCATGATATAGACGTTGTG
GCTGTTGTAGTTGTACTCCAGCTTGTGCCCCAGGATGTTGCCGTCCTCCTTGAAGTCGATGCCCTTCAGC
TCGATGCGGTTCACCAGGGTGTCGCCCTCGAACTTCACCTCGGCGCGGGTCTTGTAGTTGCCGTCGTCCT
TGAAGAAGATGGTGCGCTCCTGGACGTAGCCTTCGGGCATGGCGGACTTGAAGAAGTCGTGCTGCTTCAT
GTGGTCGGGGTAGCGGCTGAAGCACTGCAC
