>Addgene plasmid #19364 | pENTR1A-GFP-N2 (FR1) | addgene partial sequence | sequence record 80895 | EGFP-N 5'-CGTCGCCGTCCAGCTCGACCAG-3'
GCTCTCGCCCTTGCTCACCATGGTGGCGACCGGCCGGTGGATCCCGGGCCCGCGGTACCGTCGACTGCAG
AATTCGAAGCTTGAGCTCGAGATCCAGTCGACTGAATTGGTTCCTTTAAAGCCTGCTTTTTTGTACAAAG
TTGGCATTATAAAAAAGCATTGCTTATCAATTTGTTGCAACGAACAGGTCACTATCAGTCAAAATAAAAT
CATTATTTGGGGCCCGAGCTTAAGTAACTAACTAACAGGAAGAGTTTGTAGAAACGCAAAAAGGCCATCC
GTCAGGATGGCCTTCTGCTTAGTTTGATGCCTGGCAGTTTATGGCGGGCGTCCTGCCCGCCACCCTCCGG
GCCGTTGCTTCACAACGTTCAAATCCGCTCCCGGCGGATTTGTCCTACTCAGGAGAGCGTTCACCGACAA
ACAACAGATAAAACGAAAGGCCCAGTCTTCCGACTGAGCCTTTCGTTTTATTTGATGCCTGGCAGTTCCC
TACTCTCGCTTAGTAGTTAGACGTCCCCGAGATCCATGCTAGCGGTAATACGGTTATCCACAGAATCAGG
GGATAACGCAGGAAAGAACATGTGAGCAAAAGGCCAGCAAAAGGCCAGGAACCGTAAAAAGGCCGCGTTG
CTGGCGTTTTTCCATAGGCTCCGCCCCCCTGACGAGCATCACAAAAATCGACGCTCAAGTCAGAGGTGGC
GAAACCCGACAGGACTATAAAGATACCAGGCGTTTCCCCCTGGAAGCTCCCTCGTGCGCTCTCCTGTTCC
GACCCTGCCGCTTACCGGATACCTGTCCGCCTTTCTCCCTTCGGGAAGCGTGGCGCTTTCTCATAGCTCA
CGCTGTAGGTATCTCAGTTCGGTGTAGGTCGTTCGCTCCAAGCTGGGCTG
